Addgene plasmid #51759: ICAM5-bio-His
Purpose: Expresses full-length Intercellular adhesion molecule 5 precursor ectodomain in mammalian cells. C-terminal rat Cd4d3+4 tag, biotinylation sequence and His tag.
Depositing lab: Gavin Wright. Depositing organization: Wellcome Sanger Institute. Publication: A human platelet receptor protein microarray identifies FcepsilonR1alpha as an activating PEAR1 ligand. Sun Y, Vandenbriele C, Kauskot A, Verhamme P, Hoylaerts MF, Wright GJ. Mol Cell Proteomics. 2015 Feb 23. pii: mcp.M114.046946. 10.1074/mcp.M114.046946 PubMed 25713122.
Backbone
  Vector backbone: pTT3
  Backbone manufacturer: Yves Durocher, NRC
  Backbone size w/o insert (bp): 6618
  Total vector size (bp): 9140
  Modifications to backbone: Rat CD4 d3+4, enzymatic biotinylation sequence, linker and His tag (CD4d3+4-BioLHis).
  Vector type: Mammalian Expression
Growth in bacteria
  Bacterial resistance: Ampicillin, 100 μg/mL
  Growth temperature: 37°C
  Growth strain: Top10
  Copy number: High Copy
Gene/Insert
  Gene/Insert name: ICAM5 (alt name: Intercellular adhesion molecule 5 precursor)
  Species: H. sapiens (human)
  Insert size (bp): 2522
  Entrez Gene: ICAM5 (a.k.a. TLCN, TLN)
  Promoter: CMV
  Tag / fusion protein: rat CD4 d3+4 (C terminal on backbone); enzymatic biotinylation sequence (C terminal on backbone); His tag (C terminal on backbone)
  Cloning method: Restriction Enzyme; 5′ cloning site NotI (not destroyed); 3′ cloning site AscI (not destroyed)
  Sequencing primers: 5′ CMV-fwd
Resource information
  A portion of this plasmid was derived from a plasmid made by: Insert was chemically synthesised.
Terms and licenses: Academic/Nonprofit Terms; Industry Terms: Not Available to Industry
Depositor comments: Article ref 28
How to cite: ICAM5-bio-His was a gift from Gavin Wright (Addgene plasmid # 51759 ; http://n2t.net/addgene:51759 ; RRID:Addgene_51759)
