[The description below was written by a language model from this plasmid's Addgene catalogue record and pLannotate feature annotations shown in this document.]
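Description:
ICAM5-bio-His is a mammalian expression plasmid built on the pTT3 backbone for producing the soluble extracellular region of human intercellular adhesion molecule 5 (ICAM5, also called telencephalin) as a secreted, tagged recombinant protein. The plasmid totals about 9.1 kb and is propagated in E. coli through a high-copy ColE1/pUC-type origin with ampicillin selection via β-lactamase. It also carries a fragment of the Epstein-Barr virus oriP, which in pTT-type vectors supports episomal maintenance and higher yields in cells that supply EBNA1. Remnant lac regulatory elements are annotated in the bacterial portion of the backbone and have no evident role in the payload.

Expression is driven by the CMV immediate-early enhancer and promoter. This is followed by adenovirus-derived leader and splice sequences, with a chimeric intron fragment, that enhance transcript processing. The annotated hit to adenovirus terminal protein on the opposite strand probably reflects this leader region rather than an expressed gene. The chemically synthesised ICAM5 ectodomain of roughly 2.5 kb sits between retained NotI and AscI sites. It is fused in frame at its C terminus to backbone-encoded rat CD4 domains 3 and 4, then an enzymatic biotinylation sequence, a linker and a His tag, and the unit ends at a rabbit β-globin polyadenylation signal. The feature table detects the ICAM5 and Cd4 segments, the latter spanning the sequence origin, but does not separately annotate the short biotinylation and His tags.

The CD4 domains provide a generic antibody-detectable tag. The biotinylation sequence allows oriented capture on streptavidin, and the His tag allows affinity purification. The associated publication used such ectodomain constructs in a human platelet receptor protein microarray to screen for extracellular receptor–ligand interactions.
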