Features (pLannotate 1.2.2; 19 found; start..end, strand, type, name):
    713..768     +  polyA_signal   β-globin poly(A) signal: rabbit β-globin polyadenylation signal (Gil and Proudfoot, 1987)
   1282..2963    -  rep_origin     oriP (fragment): Epstein-Barr virus oriP replication origin (Yates et al., 2000)
   3090..3194    +  promoter       AmpR promoter: bla
   3195..4055    +  CDS            AmpR: β-lactamase; bla; confers resistance to ampicillin, carbenicillin, and related antibiotics
   4226..4814    +  rep_origin     ori: high-copy-number ColE1/pMB1/pBR322/pUC origin of replication
   4997..5089    +  CDS            lacI (fragment): lac repressor; lacI; The lac repressor binds to the lac operator to inhibit transcription in E. coli. This inhibition can be relieved by adding lactose or isopropyl-β-D-thiogalactopyranoside (IPTG).
   5102..5123    +  protein_bind   CAP binding site: CAP binding activates transcription in the presence of cAMP. E. coli catabolite activator protein
   5138..5168    +  promoter       lac promoter: promoter for the E. coli lac operon
   5176..5192    +  protein_bind   lac operator: The lac repressor binds to the lac operator to inhibit transcription in E. coli. This inhibition can be relieved by adding lactose or isopropyl-β-D-thiogalactopyranoside (IPTG). lac repressor encoded by lacI
   5262..5278    +  promoter       tet promoter (fragment): E. coli promoter for tetracycline efflux protein gene
   5288..5313    -  CDS            bla(M) (fragment): β-lactamase lacking the signal sequence; bla(M); allows cytosolic expression of β-lactamase
   5487..5866    +  enhancer       CMV enhancer: human cytomegalovirus immediate early enhancer
   5868..6067    +  promoter       CMV promoter: human cytomegalovirus (CMV) immediate early promoter
   6135..6173    +  misc_feature   Ad SA (fragment): adenovirus major late transcript splice acceptor (Friedrich and Soriano, 1991)
   6206..6415    -  CDS            PTP (fragment): TERM_ADE02 - Experimental evidence at protein level: Swiss-Prot protein existence level 1. Protein covalently bound to the viral DNA that acts as a primer for viral genomic replication by DNA strand displacement. Assembles on the viral origin of replication in an initiation complex with viral polymerase, DBP, host NFIA and host POU2F1/OCT1. During initiation, the polymerase covalently couples the first dCTP with Ser- 580 of pTP. The terminal protein stimulates the template activity over 20 fold compared to protein-free templates. Neo-synthesized viral genomes are linked to two preterminal prot
   6446..6535    +  intron         chimeric intron (fragment): chimera between introns from adenovirus and immunoglobulin heavy chain genes
   6554..6600    +  CDS            IgH signal sequence (fragment): signal sequence from the mouse immunoglobulin heavy chain variable region
   6631..9132    +  CDS            ICAM5 (fragment): ICAM5_HUMAN - Also known as TLCN, TLN. Experimental evidence at protein level: Swiss-Prot protein existence level 1. ICAM proteins are ligands for the leukocyte adhesion protein LFA-1 (integrin alpha-L/beta-2). From Homo sapiens (Human).
   9058..553     +  CDS            Cd4 (fragment) (across the origin): CD4_RAT - Experimental evidence at protein level: Swiss-Prot protein existence level 1. Integral membrane glycoprotein that plays an essential role in the immune response and serves multiple functions in responses against both external and internal offenses. In T-cells, functions primarily as a coreceptor for MHC class II molecule:peptide complex. The antigens presented by class II peptides are derived from extracellular proteins while class I peptides are derived from cytosolic proteins. Interacts simultaneously with the T-cell receptor (TCR) and the MHC class II presented by antigen presenti
>Addgene plasmid #51759 | ICAM5-bio-His | depositor full sequence | sequence record 79348 | ICAM5-bio-His sequence 9140 bps
GTCGACCTCCATCACGGCCTATAAGAGTGAGGGGGAGTCAGCGGAGTTCTCCTTCCCACTCAACCTTGGA
GAGGAAAGCCTGCAGGGAGAGTTGAGATGGAAGGCAGAGAAGGCTCCTTCTTCCCAGTCCTGGATCACCT
TCTCCCTAAAGAACCAAAAGGTGTCTGTGCAGAAGTCTACTAGCAACCCCAAGTTCCAGCTGTCCGAAAC
GCTCCCACTCACCCTTCAGATACCCCAGGTCTCCCTTCAGTTTGCTGGTTCTGGCAACCTGACCCTGACT
CTGGACAGAGGGATACTGTATCAGGAAGTGAACCTGGTGGTGATGAAAGTGACTCAGCCCGACAGCAACA
CTTTGACCTGTGAGGTGATGGGACCCACCTCACCCAAGATGAGACTGATCTTGAAGCAGGAGAATCAGGA
GGCCAGGGTCTCCAGGCAGGAGAAAGTGATTCAAGTGCAGGCCCCTGAAGCAGGGGTGTGGCAATGTCTA
CTGAGTGAAGGTGAAGAGGTCAAGATGGACTCCAAGATCCAGGTTTTATCCAAAGGGTTGAATTCCGGCA
GCCTGCACCACATCCTGGACGCCCAGAAGATGCTGTGGAACCACAGGGACAGGAACCTGCCTCCTCTGGC
CCCTCTGGGCCCCCACCACCATCACCACCATTGAGTCTAGACACGTGATTAATTAAGGATCCCCCGACCT
CGACCTCTGGCTAATAAAGGAAATTTATTTTCATTGCAATAGTGTGTTGGAATTTTTTGTGTCTCTCACT
CGGAAGGACATATGGGAGGGCAAATCATTTGGTCGAGATCCCTCGGAGATCTCTAGCTAGAGGATCGATC
CCCGCCCCGGACGAACTAAACCTGACTACGACATCTCTGCCCCTTCTTCGCGGGGCAGTGCATGTAATCC
CTTCAGTTGGTTGGTACAACTTGCCAACTGGGCCCTGTTCCACATGTGACACGGGGGGGGACCAAACACA
AAGGGGTTCTCTGACTGTAGTTGACATCCTTATAAATGGATGTGCACATTTGCCAACACTGAGTGGCTTT
CATCCTGGAGCAGACTTTGCAGTCTGTGGACTGCAACACAACATTGCCTTTATGTGTAACTCTTGGCTGA
AGCTCTTACACCAATGCTGGGGGACATGTACCTCCCAGGGGCCCAGGAAGACTACGGGAGGCTACACCAA
CGTCAATCAGAGGGGCCTGTGTAGCTACCGATAAGCGGACCCTCAAGAGGGCATTAGCAATAGTGTTTAT
AAGGCCCCCTTGTTAACCCTAAACGGGTAGCATATGCTTCCCGGGTAGTAGTATATACTATCCAGACTAA
CCCTAATTCAATAGCATATGTTACCCAACGGGAAGCATATGCTATCGAATTAGGGTTAGTAAAAGGGTCC
TAAGGAACAGCGATATCTCCCACCCCATGAGCTGTCACGGTTTTATTTACATGGGGTCAGGATTCCACGA
GGGTAGTGAACCATTTTAGTCACAAGGGCAGTGGCTGAAGATCAAGGAGCGGGCAGTGAACTCTCCTGAA
TCTTCGCCTGCTTCTTCATTCTCCTTCGTTTAGCTAATAGAATAACTGCTGAGTTGTGAACAGTAAGGTG
TATGTGAGGTGCTCGAAAACAAGGTTTCAGGTGACGCCCCCAGAATAAAATTTGGACGGGGGGTTCAGTG
GTGGCATTGTGCTATGACACCAATATAACCCTCACAAACCCCTTGGGCAATAAATACTAGTGTAGGAATG
AAACATTCTGAATATCTTTAACAATAGAAATCCATGGGGTGGGGACAAGCCGTAAAGACTGGATGTCCAT
CTCACACGAATTTATGGCTATGGGCAACACATAATCCTAGTGCAATATGATACTGGGGTTATTAAGATGT
GTCCCAGGCAGGGACCAAGACAGGTGAACCATGTTGTTACACTCTATTTGTAACAAGGGGAAAGAGAGTG
GACGCCGACAGCAGCGGACTCCACTGGTTGTCTCTAACACCCCCGAAAATTAAACGGGGCTCCACGCCAA
TGGGGCCCATAAACAAAGACAAGTGGCCACTCTTTTTTTTGAAATTGTGGAGTGGGGGCACGCGTCAGCC
CCCACACGCCGCCCTGCGGTTTTGGACTGTAAAATAAGGGTGTAATAACTTGGCTGATTGTAACCCCGCT
AACCACTGCGGTCAAACCACTTGCCCACAAAACCACTAATGGCACCCCGGGGAATACCTGCATAAGTAGG
TGGGCGGGCCAAGATAGGGGCGCGATTGCTGCGATCTGGAGGACAAATTACACACACTTGCGCCTGAGCG
CCAAGCACAGGGTTGTTGGTCCTCATATTCACGAGGTCGCTGAGAGCACGGTGGGCTAATGTTGCCATGG
GTAGCATATACTACCCAAATATCTGGATAGCATATGCTATCCTAATCTATATCTGGGTAGCATAGGCTAT
CCTAATCTATATCTGGGTAGCATATGCTATCCTAATCTATATCTGGGTAGTATATGCTATCCTAATTTAT
ATCTGGGTAGCATAGGCTATCCTAATCTATATCTGGGTAGCATATGCTATCCTAATCTATATCTGGGTAG
TATATGCTATCCTAATCTGTATCCGGGTAGCATATGCTATCCTAATAGAGATTAGGGTAGTATATGCTAT
CCTAATTTATATCTGGGTAGCATATACTACCCAAATATCTGGATAGCATATGCTATCCTAATCTATATCT
GGGTAGCATATGCTATCCTAATCTATATCTGGGTAGCATAGGCTATCCTAATCTATATCTGGGTAGCATA
TGCTATCCTAATCTATATCTGGGTAGTATATGCTATCCTAATTTATATCTGGGTAGCATAGGCTATCCTA
ATCTATATCTGGGTAGCATATGCTATCCTAATCTATATCTGGGTAGTATATGCTATCCTAATCTGTATCC
GGGTAGCATATGCTATCCTCATGATAAGCTGTCAAACATGAGAATTTTCTTGAAGACGAAAGGGCCTCGT
GATACGCCTATTTTTATAGGTTAATGTCATGATAATAATGGTTTCTTAGACGTCAGGTGGCACTTTTCGG
GGAAATGTGCGCGGAACCCCTATTTGTTTATTTTTCTAAATACATTCAAATATGTATCCGCTCATGAGAC
AATAACCCTGATAAATGCTTCAATAATATTGAAAAAGGAAGAGTATGAGTATTCAACATTTCCGTGTCGC
CCTTATTCCCTTTTTTGCGGCATTTTGCCTTCCTGTTTTTGCTCACCCAGAAACGCTGGTGAAAGTAAAA
GATGCTGAAGATCAGTTGGGTGCACGAGTGGGTTACATCGAACTGGATCTCAACAGCGGTAAGATCCTTG
AGAGTTTTCGCCCCGAAGAACGTTTTCCAATGATGAGCACTTTTAAAGTTCTGCTATGTGGCGCGGTATT
ATCCCGTGTTGACGCCGGGCAAGAGCAACTCGGTCGCCGCATACACTATTCTCAGAATGACTTGGTTGAG
TACTCACCAGTCACAGAAAAGCATCTTACGGATGGCATGACAGTAAGAGAATTATGCAGTGCTGCCATAA
CCATGAGTGATAACACTGCGGCCAACTTACTTCTGACAACGATCGGAGGACCGAAGGAGCTAACCGCTTT
TTTGCACAACATGGGGGATCATGTAACTCGCCTTGATCGTTGGGAACCGGAGCTGAATGAAGCCATACCA
AACGACGAGCGTGACACCACGATGCCTGCAGCAATGGCAACAACGTTGCGCAAACTATTAACTGGCGAAC
TACTTACTCTAGCTTCCCGGCAACAATTAATAGACTGGATGGAGGCGGATAAAGTTGCAGGACCACTTCT
GCGCTCGGCCCTTCCGGCTGGCTGGTTTATTGCTGATAAATCTGGAGCCGGTGAGCGTGGGTCTCGCGGT
ATCATTGCAGCACTGGGGCCAGATGGTAAGCCCTCCCGTATCGTAGTTATCTACACGACGGGGAGTCAGG
CAACTATGGATGAACGAAATAGACAGATCGCTGAGATAGGTGCCTCACTGATTAAGCATTGGTAACTGTC
AGACCAAGTTTACTCATATATACTTTAGATTGATTTAAAACTTCATTTTTAATTTAAAAGGATCTAGGTG
AAGATCCTTTTTGATAATCTCATGACCAAAATCCCTTAACGTGAGTTTTCGTTCCACTGAGCGTCAGACC
CCGTAGAAAAGATCAAAGGATCTTCTTGAGATCCTTTTTTTCTGCGCGTAATCTGCTGCTTGCAAACAAA
AAAACCACCGCTACCAGCGGTGGTTTGTTTGCCGGATCAAGAGCTACCAACTCTTTTTCCGAAGGTAACT
GGCTTCAGCAGAGCGCAGATACCAAATACTGTTCTTCTAGTGTAGCCGTAGTTAGGCCACCACTTCAAGA
ACTCTGTAGCACCGCCTACATACCTCGCTCTGCTAATCCTGTTACCAGTGGCTGCTGCCAGTGGCGATAA
GTCGTGTCTTACCGGGTTGGACTCAAGACGATAGTTACCGGATAAGGCGCAGCGGTCGGGCTGAACGGGG
GGTTCGTGCACACAGCCCAGCTTGGAGCGAACGACCTACACCGAACTGAGATACCTACAGCGTGAGCTAT
GAGAAAGCGCCACGCTTCCCGAAGGGAGAAAGGCGGACAGGTATCCGGTAAGCGGCAGGGTCGGAACAGG
AGAGCGCACGAGGGAGCTTCCAGGGGGAAACGCCTGGTATCTTTATAGTCCTGTCGGGTTTCGCCACCTC
TGACTTGAGCGTCGATTTTTGTGATGCTCGTCAGGGGGGCGGAGCCTATGGAAAAACGCCAGCAACGCGG
CCTTTTTACGGTTCCTGGCCTTTTGCTGGCCTTTTGCTCACATGTTCTTTCCTGCGTTATCCCCTGATTC
TGTGGATAACCGTATTACCGCCTTTGAGTGAGCTGATACCGCTCGCCGCAGCCGAACGACCGAGCGCAGC
GAGTCAGTGAGCGAGGAAGCGGAAGAGCGCCCAATACGCAAACCGCCTCTCCCCGCGCGTTGGCCGATTC
ATTAATGCAGCTGGCACGACAGGTTTCCCGACTGGAAAGCGGGCAGTGAGCGCAACGCAATTAATGTGAG
TTAGCTCACTCATTAGGCACCCCAGGCTTTACACTTTATGCTTCCGGCTCGTATGTTGTGTGGAATTGTG
AGCGGATAACAATTTCACACAGGAAACAGCTATGACCATGATTACGCCAAGCTCTAGCTAGAGGTCGACC
AATTCTCATGTTTGACAGCTTATCATCGCAGATCCGGGCAACGTTGTTGCCATTGCTGCAGGCGCAGAAC
TGGTAGGTATGGAAGATCTATACATTGAATCAATATTGGCAATTAGCCATATTAGTCATTGGTTATATAG
CATAAATCAATATTGGCTATTGGCCATTGCATACGTTGTATCTATATCATAATATGTACATTTATATTGG
CTCATGTCCAATATGACCGCCATGTTGACATTGATTATTGACTAGTTATTAATAGTAATCAATTACGGGG
TCATTAGTTCATAGCCCATATATGGAGTTCCGCGTTACATAACTTACGGTAAATGGCCCGCCTGGCTGAC
CGCCCAACGACCCCCGCCCATTGACGTCAATAATGACGTATGTTCCCATAGTAACGCCAATAGGGACTTT
CCATTGACGTCAATGGGTGGAGTATTTACGGTAAACTGCCCACTTGGCAGTACATCAAGTGTATCATATG
CCAAGTCCGCCCCCTATTGACGTCAATGACGGTAAATGGCCCGCCTGGCATTATGCCCAGTACATGACCT
TACGGGACTTTCCTACTTGGCAGTACATCTACGTATTAGTCATCGCTATTACCATGGTGATGCGGTTTTG
GCAGTACACCAATGGGCGTGGATAGCGGTTTGACTCACGGGGATTTCCAAGTCTCCACCCCATTGACGTC
AATGGGAGTTTGTTTTGGCACCAAAATCAACGGGACTTTCCAAAATGTCGTAATAACCCCGCCCCGTTGA
CGCAAATGGGCGGTAGGCGTGTACGGTGGGAGGTCTATATAAGCAGAGCTCGTTTAGTGAACCGTCAGAT
CCTCACTCTCTTCCGCATCGCTGTCTGCGAGGGCCAGCTGTTGGGCTCGCGGTTGAGGACAAACTCTTCG
CGGTCTTTCCAGTACTCTTGGATCGGAAACCCGTCGGCCTCCGAACGGTACTCCGCCACCGAGGGACCTG
AGCGAGTCCGCATCGACCGGATCGGAAAACCTCTCGAGAAAGGCGTCTAACCAGTCACAGTCGCAAGGTA
GGCTGAGCACCGTGGCGGGCGGCAGCGGGTGGCGGTCGGGGTTGTTTCTGGCGGAGGTGCTGCTGATGAT
GTAATTAAAGTAGGCGGTCTTGAGACGGCGGATGGTCGAGGTGAGGTGTGGCAGGCTTGAGATCCAGCTG
TTGGGGTGAGTACTCCCTCTCAAAAGCGGGCATTACTTCTGCGCTAAGATTGTCAGTTTCCAAAAACGAG
GAGGATTTGATATTCACCTGGCCCGATCTGGCCATACACTTGAGTGACAATGACATCCACTTTGCCTTTC
TCTCCACAGGTGTCCACTCCCAGGTCCAAGTTTAAACTGCGGCCGCCACCATGGCTGGACCTAGCCCTGG
ACTGAGAAGGGCCCTGCTGGGACTGTGGGCTGCTCTGGGACTCGGCCTCTTTGGCCTGAGCGCCGTGAGC
CAGGAACCCTTCTGGGCCGATCTGCAGCCCAGAGTGGCCTTTGTGGAGAGGGGCGGCAGCCTGTGGCTGA
ACTGCAGCACCAACTGCCCCAGACCTGAGAGAGGCGGCCTGGAAACCAGCCTGCGGCGGAATGGCACCCA
GAGGGGCCTGAGATGGCTGGCCCGGCAGCTGGTCGACATCCGGGAGCCCGAGACACAGCCCGTGTGCTTT
TTCAGATGCGCCAGACGGACACTGCAGGCCAGAGGCCTGATCAGAACCTTCCAGCGGCCCGACAGAGTGG
AGCTGATGCCCCTGCCTCCTTGGCAGCCCGTGGGCGAGAACTTCACCCTGAGCTGCAGAGTGCCTGGCGC
CGGACCTAGAGCCAGCCTGACCCTGACACTGCTGAGAGGCGCCCAGGAACTGATCAGACGGTCCTTCGCT
GGAGAGCCTCCTAGAGCTAGAGGCGCCGTGCTGACAGCCACCGTGCTGGCCAGAAGAGAGGACCACGGCG
CCAACTTCAGCTGCAGAGCCGAGCTGGATCTGAGGCCTCACGGCCTGGGGCTGTTCGAGAACAGCAGCGC
CCCCAGAGAGCTGAGGACCTTCAGCCTGAGCCCCGATGCCCCTAGACTGGCCGCTCCCAGACTGCTGGAA
GTGGGCAGCGAGAGGCCTGTGTCCTGCACCCTGGACGGCCTGTTTCCAGCCAGCGAGGCCAGAGTGTACC
TGGCCCTGGGCGACCAGAATCTCTCTCCTGACGTCACACTGGAAGGCGACGCCTTTGTGGCCACCGCCAC
AGCCACAGCTAGCGCCGAGCAGGAAGGCGCCAGACAGCTCGTGTGCAACGTGACCCTGGGCGGCGAGAAC
CGGGAGACACGGGAGAACGTGACCATCTACAGCTTCCCTGCCCCCCTGCTGACACTGAGCGAGCCTAGCG
TGTCCGAGGGCCAGATGGTCACCGTGACATGTGCCGCTGGCGCCCAGGCACTCGTGACTCTCGAAGGGGT
CCCAGCCGCTGTGCCTGGACAGCCTGCCCAGCTCCAGCTCAACGCCACCGAGAACGACGACCGGCGGAGC
TTCTTCTGCGACGCCACCCTGGATGTGGACGGCGAGACACTGATCAAGAACAGATCCGCCGAGCTGAGAG
TGCTGTACGCCCCCAGACTGGACGACAGCGACTGCCCTAGAAGCTGGACCTGGCCCGAGGGACCTGAGCA
GACCCTGAGATGCGAGGCCAGGGGCAATCCTGAGCCCAGCGTGCACTGTGCCAGATCCGATGGCGGAGCC
GTGCTGGCTCTGGGACTGCTGGGACCCGTGACCAGAGCCCTGAGCGGCACCTACAGATGCAAGGCCGCCA
ACGATCAGGGCGAGGCCGTGAAGGATGTGACCCTGACCGTGGAGTACGCCCCTGCCCTGGATTCTGTGGG
CTGTCCCGAGCGGATCACCTGGCTGGAAGGAACAGAGGCCAGCCTCTCTTGTGTGGCCCATGGCGTGCCC
CCTCCCGACGTGATCTGCGTGAGAAGCGGCGAGCTGGGCGCCGTGATCGAAGGCCTGCTGCGGGTGGCCA
GAGAGCACGCCGGCACCTACCGCTGCGAGGCCACAAATCCTAGAGGCAGCGCCGCCAAGAATGTGGCCGT
GACAGTGGAGTATGGCCCCAGATTCGAGGAACCCAGCTGCCCCTCCAACTGGACATGGGTGGAGGGCAGC
GGCAGACTGTTCAGCTGCGAGGTGGACGGCAAGCCCCAGCCAAGCGTGAAGTGTGTGGGCAGCGGCGGCA
CAACAGAAGGCGTGCTGCTGCCCCTGGCCCCTCCTGATCCTAGCCCCAGAGCCCCCAGAATCCCCAGAGT
GCTGGCTCCAGGAATCTACGTGTGCAATGCTACTAATAGACACGGCAGCGTGGCCAAGACAGTGGTGGTG
TCCGCCGAGAGCCCCCCTGAGATGGACGAGAGCACCTGTCCCAGCCACCAGACATGGCTCGAGGGCGCCG
AAGCCTCTGCTCTGGCCTGTGCCGCCAGAGGCAGACCTAGCCCAGGCGTGAGATGCAGCAGAGAGGGCAT
CCCCTGGCCTGAACAGCAGAGAGTGTCCCGGGAGGACGCCGGCACATATCACTGTGTGGCCACCAACGCT
CATGGCACCGACAGCAGAACAGTGACCGTGGGCGTGGAGTACAGACCTGTGGTGGCCGAACTGGCTGCTT
CACCACCAGGAGGTGTCCGACCAGGAGGCAACTTTACCCTGACCTGTAGAGCCGAAGCCTGGCCCCCTGC
CCAGATCTCTTGGCGCGCTCCTCCTCGAGCACTCAATATCGGCCTGAGCAGCAACAACAGCACCCTGAGC
GTGGCTGGCGCCATGGGAAGCCACGGCGGCGAGTACGAGTGCGCCCGGACAAATGCCCACGGCCGGCACG
CTAGAAGAATCACCGTGCGCGTGGCCGGACCTGGCGCGCC
