>Addgene plasmid #51759 | ICAM5-bio-His | addgene partial sequence | sequence record 94651 | pMT2-F 5'-TTGCCTTTCTCTCCACAGGT-3'
ACTGCGGCCGCCACCATGGCTGGACCTAGCCCTGGACTGAGAAGGGCCCTGCTGGGACTGTGGGCTGCTC
TGGGACTCGGCCTCTTTGGCCTGAGCGCCGTGAGCCAGGAACCCTTCTGGGCCGATCTGCAGCCCAGAGT
GGCCTTTGTGGAGAGGGGCGGCAGCCTGTGGCTGAACTGCAGCACCAACTGCCCCAGACCTGAGAGAGGC
GGCCTGGAAACCAGCCTGCGGCGGAATGGCACCCAGAGGGGCCTGAGATGGCTGGCCCGGCAGCTGGTCG
ACATCCGGGAGCCCGAGACACAGCCCGTGTGCTTTTTCAGATGCGCCAGACGGACACTGCAGGCCAGAGG
CCTGATCAGAACCTTCCAGCGGCCCGACAGAGTGGAGCTGATGCCCCTGCCTCCTTGGCAGCCCGTGGGC
GAGAACTTCACCCTGAGCTGCAGAGTGCCTGGCGCCGGACCTAGAGCCAGCCTGACCCTGACACTGCTGA
GAGGCGCCCAGGAACTGATCAGACGGTCCTTCGCTGGAGAGCCTCCTAGAGCTAGAGGCGCCGTGCTGAC
AGCCACCGTGCTGGCCAGAAGAGAGGACCACGGCGCCAACTTCAGCTGCAGAGCCGAGCTGGATCTGAGG
CCTCACGGCCTGGGGCTGTTCGAGAACAGCAGCGCCCCCAGAGAGCTGAGGACCTTCAGCCTGAGCCCCG
ATGCCCCTAGACTGGCCGCTCCCAGACTGCTGGAAGTGGGCAGCGAGAGGCCTGTGTCCTGCACCCTGGA
CGGCCTGTTTCCAGCCAGCGAGGCCAGAGTGTACCTGGCCCTGGGCGACCAGAATCTCTCTCCTGACGTC
ACACTGGAAGGCGACGCCTTTGTGGC
