>Addgene plasmid #51759 | ICAM5-bio-His | addgene partial sequence | sequence record 94852 | rb_glob_PA_term-R 5'-CCCATATGTCCTTCCGAGTG-3'
ATAAATTTCCTTTATTAGCCAGAGGTCGAGGTCGGGGGATCCTTAATTAATCACGTGTCTAGACTCAATG
GTGGTGATGGTGGTGGGGGCCCAGAGGGGCCAGAGGAGGCAGGTTCCTGTCCCTGTGGTTCCACAGCATC
TTCTGGGCGTCCAGGATGTGGTGCAGGCTGCCGGAATTCAACCCTTTGGATAAAACCTGGATCTTGGAGT
CCATCTTGACCTCTTCACCTTCACTCAGTAGACATTGCCACACCCCTGCTTCAGGGGCCTGCACTTGAAT
CACTTTCTCCTGCCTGGAGACCCTGGCCTCCTGATTCTCCTGCTTCAAGATCAGTCTCATCTTGGGTGAG
GTGGGTCCCATCACCTCACAGGTCAAAGTGTTGCTGTCGGGCTGAGTCACTTTCATCACCACCAGGTTCA
CTTCCTGATACAGTATCCCTCTGTCCAGAGTCAGGGTCAGGTTGCCAGAACCAGCAAACTGAAGGGAGAC
CTGGGGTATCTGAAGGGTGAGTGGGAGCGTTTCGGACAGCTGGAACTTGGGGTTGCTAGTAGACTTCTGC
ACAGACACCTTTTGGTTCTTTAGGGAGAAGGTGATCCAGGACTGGGAAGAAGGAGCCTTCTCTGCCTTCC
ATCTCAACTCTCCCTGCAGGCTTTCCTCTCCAAGGTTGAGTGGGAAGGAGAACTCCGCTGACTCCCCCTC
ACTCTTATAGGCCGTGATGGAGGTCGACGGCGCGCCAGGTCCGGCCACGCGCACGGTGATTCTTCTAGCG
TGCCGGCCGTGGGCATTTGTCC
